Addgene plasmid #22650: pR-Avr
Depositing lab: Lynn Hudson. Depositing organization: National Institute of Neurological Disorders and Strokes (NINDS). Publication: Myelin transcription factor 1 (Myt1) of the oligodendrocyte lineage, along with a closely related CCHC zinc finger, is expressed in developing neurons in the mammalian central nervous system. Kim JG, Armstrong RC, v Agoston D, Robinsky A, Wiese C, Nagle J, Hudson LD. J Neurosci Res. 1997 Oct 15. 50(2):272-90. 10.1002/(SICI)1097-4547(19971015)50:2<272::AID-JNR16>3.0.CO;2-A PubMed 9373037.
Backbone
  Vector backbone: pGEM-3Z
  Backbone manufacturer: Promega
  Backbone size w/o insert (bp): 2743
  Vector type: Cloning and RNA Synthesis
  Selectable markers: LacZ
Growth in bacteria
  Bacterial resistance: Ampicillin, 100 μg/mL
  Growth temperature: 37°C
  Growth strain: DH5alpha
  Copy number: Unknown
Gene/Insert
  Gene/Insert name: Myelin Transcription Factor 1 (alt name: Myt1)
  Species: R. norvegicus (rat)
  Insert size (bp): 700
  Entrez Gene: Myt1
  Cloning method: Restriction Enzyme; 5′ cloning site BamHI (not destroyed); 3′ cloning site HindIII (not destroyed)
  Sequencing primers: 5′ T7 Promoter; 3′ SP6 Promoter
Terms and licenses: Academic/Nonprofit Terms; Industry Terms: Not Available to Industry
Depositor comments: Used to make riboprobes by cutting with SmaI and transcribing with SP6 polymerase to give a 700 bp antisense riboprobe or HindIII and transcribing with T7 polymerase to give a 700bp sense riboprobe for RNA analysis on Northern blots. For 3' UTR of cDNA This Rat Myt1 DNA cloned by Hudson lab.
How to cite: pR-Avr was a gift from Lynn Hudson (Addgene plasmid # 22650 ; http://n2t.net/addgene:22650 ; RRID:Addgene_22650)
