[The description below was written by a language model from this plasmid's Addgene catalogue record.]
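Description:
pR-Avr is a bacterial cloning and in vitro transcription plasmid built on the pGEM-3Z backbone (about 2.7 kb without insert). It is propagated in E. coli under ampicillin selection. The record also lists LacZ as a marker, reflecting the backbone's lacZ alpha-complementation region used for blue/white screening of inserts at the multiple cloning site. No feature table accompanies the record, so the details of the replication origin and other backbone elements are not itemised, and the copy number is recorded as unknown.

The insert is a roughly 700 bp fragment of rat (Rattus norvegicus) Myelin Transcription Factor 1 (Myt1) cDNA, which the depositor notes corresponds to the 3′ untranslated region. It was cloned by restriction digestion between BamHI (5′) and HindIII (3′), and both sites were preserved. As is characteristic of pGEM-3Z, the cloning site is flanked by opposing T7 and SP6 bacteriophage promoters, so either strand of the insert can be transcribed in vitro after the plasmid is linearised on the far side of the insert. According to the depositor, cutting with SmaI and transcribing with SP6 polymerase gives a 700-base antisense riboprobe. Cutting with HindIII and transcribing with T7 polymerase gives the matching sense riboprobe, which typically serves as a control.

The plasmid is not an expression construct, since it carries no eukaryotic promoter and no protein-coding payload is described. Its stated purpose is to generate strand-specific RNA probes for detecting Myt1 transcripts on Northern blots, in the context of studies of Myt1 expression in the oligodendrocyte lineage and in developing neurons of the mammalian central nervous system.
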