>Addgene plasmid #22650 | pR-Avr | addgene partial sequence | sequence record 28503 | 22650 with T7
TCTAGGTTTCTGGCTATGCTCACTGAGGCCCACGTGGCAAGTATGTTTTGTGTTTTCATTTAATTCAATT
TTGTGTTAAAGGTGCACAATACTTTGCTTCAGAGGTGAATCTAGGAACAGGCTTCCCAGATGGCAGTCTA
CACAGTTGATGAACATCATAGAAAGCCAGCTGAAGGTTTTTTTATTCAGTTGGAGGCCCTGAAAAATCAG
CCACTTATTTGGGCAGCAGATGCCTTTAGGCTGTGCAGACCTGCTTTCTCCGGGCTCCAGTCTTTAACCC
CTGGCCTGGGCTCTAAGTCCAAGACCACTGGGCCAAACCTCTGGTTCCTGTACCTCTATCCGGGTGCTGG
ACCCATCATTGTGTCTTTTCCTGTGTAGGTTTGCTCCTTGTATCCAAGGTGACCACGGTGGGGACGGTGA
GACCAGAGGTAAATTGTTACGGGAGGCCACCAAGATTTCACTTCTTTATAGGTTCATTTAAGATGTGAAA
AGGATAAATTTTAATTTAATGTGTTAAAAACACAATGTTCTTACTGTGTAAATAGAGTCCAAGTCAATTG
TGACTGCAATTCCAAATTAGTATTTAAAAGTAGAGAAATTGCACTTCCTGAAAGACACTGAAAGTAGTTA
GTTTATTCTGTAAAGTATTTAATTTTGTCATGATATAAGTATTTATATTCTTACCCTCTTATGTTAATGT
TTGCTATNNATTATTTTTATTTATTTATTTTTATACTATTTCAACTAGACTACACACTAGG
